Addgene plasmid #183410: pPB-Ins-TRE3Gp-KRAB-dCas9-ecDHFR-IRES-GFP-EF1Ap-Puro
Purpose: piggyBAC-based doxycycline- and trimethoprim-inducible KRAB-dCas9 CRISPR interference plasmid for enhancer and promoter repression in mammalian cells
Depositing lab: Azim Surani. Depositing organization: University of Cambridge. Publication: Sequential enhancer state remodelling defines human germline competence and specification. Tang WWC, Castillo-Venzor A, Gruhn WH, Kobayashi T, Penfold CA, Morgan MD, Sun D, Irie N, Surani MA. Nat Cell Biol. 2022 Apr;24(4):448-460. doi: 10.1038/s41556-022-00878-z. Epub 2022 Apr 11. PubMed 35411086.
Backbone
  Vector backbone: PB510B-1
  Backbone manufacturer: System Biosciences
  Backbone size w/o insert (bp): 4422
  Total vector size (bp): 13019
  Modifications to backbone: The CMV promoter (cut by SpeI and NotI) was replaced by a TRE3G promoter fragment using In-fusion cloning. Subsequently, KRAB-dCas9-ecDHFR and IRES-EGFP fragments were inserted downstream of the TRE3G promoter (NotI).
  Vector type: Mammalian Expression, CRISPR, Synthetic Biology ; piggyBAC
  Selectable markers: Puromycin
Growth in bacteria
  Bacterial resistance: Ampicillin, 100 μg/mL
  Growth temperature: 37°C
  Growth strain: DH5alpha
  Copy number: Unknown
Gene/Insert
  Gene/Insert name: KRAB-dCas9-ecDHFR
  Species: Synthetic
  Insert size (bp): 4977
  Promoter: TRE3G
  Cloning method: Gibson Cloning
  Sequencing primers: 5′ CTTTAGGCGTGTACGGTGGG; 3′ cctaggaatgctcgtcaaga
Resource information
  A portion of this plasmid was derived from a plasmid made by: Tetracycline controllable expression system by TET Systems
Terms and licenses: Academic/Nonprofit Terms; Industry Terms: Not Available to Industry
How to cite: pPB-Ins-TRE3Gp-KRAB-dCas9-ecDHFR-IRES-GFP-EF1Ap-Puro was a gift from Azim Surani (Addgene plasmid # 183410 ; http://n2t.net/addgene:183410 ; RRID:Addgene_183410)
