[The description below was written by a language model from this plasmid's Addgene catalogue record and pLannotate feature annotations shown in this document.]
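Description:
pPB-Ins-TRE3Gp-KRAB-dCas9-ecDHFR-IRES-GFP-EF1Ap-Puro is a 13 kb piggyBac transposon plasmid for inducible CRISPR interference in mammalian cells, built on the PB510B-1 backbone. In bacteria it is maintained through a high-copy ColE1/pUC-type origin with ampicillin resistance, and it also carries an f1 origin and remnants of a lacZα/lac promoter cloning region. The backbone's CMV promoter was replaced with a TRE3G promoter, and KRAB-dCas9-ecDHFR and IRES-EGFP fragments were then inserted downstream. The automated annotation does not call the piggyBac terminal repeats or the insulators implied by "Ins" in the name. The two "lambda portal protein" fragments flanking the cargo look like spurious similarity hits rather than functional parts.

The main cassette encodes the ZNF10 KRAB repression domain fused to a Streptococcus pyogenes Cas9. The annotation labels this simply as Cas9, while the record describes it as catalytically dead. It is followed by an E. coli DHFR domain, an EMCV IRES, EGFP and a bGH polyadenylation signal. Transcription from TRE3G requires doxycycline and a Tet-On 3G transactivator, which this plasmid does not appear to encode and which must be supplied separately. The ecDHFR domain acts as a destabilising degron that is stabilised by trimethoprim, giving a second, post-translational layer of control. EGFP reports induction of the bicistronic transcript.

A separate EF-1α core promoter with an HTLV-1 LTR segment drives puromycin N-acetyltransferase, followed by a WPRE fragment and an SV40 poly(A) signal, which allows selection of stable integrants after co-delivery with piggyBac transposase. No guide RNA cassette is annotated, so guides must come from another construct. The stated use is repression of enhancers and promoters.
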