Features (pLannotate 1.2.2; 24 found; start..end, strand, type, name):
      1..105     -  promoter       AmpR promoter: bla
    158..586     -  rep_origin     f1 ori (sequence partly withheld): f1 bacteriophage origin of replication; arrow indicates direction of (+) strand synthesis
    591..746     -  CDS            lacZα (fragment): LacZα fragment of β-galactosidase; lacZ fragment
    748..867     +  CDS            B (fragment): PORTL_LAMBD - Experimental evidence at protein level: Swiss-Prot protein existence level 1. Forms the portal vertex of the capsid (PubMed:6228056, PubMed:6232391). This portal plays critical roles in head assembly, genome packaging, neck/tail attachment, and genome ejection (Probable). The portal protein multimerizes as a single ring-shaped homododecamer arranged around a central channel (PubMed:6232391). Binds to the terminase subunits to form the packaging machine (PubMed:7799432). From Escherichia phage lambda (Bacteriophage lambda).
   1388..1766    +  promoter       TRE3G promoter: 3rd-generation Tet-responsive promoter that can be activated by binding of Tet-On® 3G
   1810..1995    +  CDS            KRAB: Krüppel-associated box (KRAB) transcriptional repression domain from the human zinc finger protein ZNF10 (Margolin et al., 1994)
   2017..6120    +  CDS            Cas9: Cas9 (Csn1) endonuclease from the Streptococcus pyogenes Type II CRISPR/Cas system generates RNA-guided double strand breaks in DNA
   6238..6710    +  CDS            ecDHFR (fragment): E. coli dihydrofolate reductase; folA
   6721..7307    +  misc_feature   IRES2: internal ribosome entry site (IRES) of the encephalomyocarditis virus (EMCV)
   7308..8027    +  CDS            EGFP: the original enhanced GFP (Yang et al., 1996) mammalian codon-optimized
   8079..8303    +  polyA_signal   bGH poly(A) signal: bovine growth hormone polyadenylation signal
   8349..8560    +  promoter       EF-1α core promoter: core promoter for human elongation factor EF-1α
   8573..8841    +  LTR            5' LTR (truncated): truncated 5' long terminal repeat (LTR) from human T-cell leukemia virus (HTLV) type 1
   8868..9467    +  CDS            PuroR: puromycin N-acetyltransferase; pac from Streptomyces alboniger; confers resistance to puromycin
   9474..9580    +  misc_feature   WPRE (fragment): woodchuck hepatitis virus posttranscriptional regulatory element
   9589..9710    +  polyA_signal   SV40 poly(A) signal: SV40 polyadenylation signal
   9728..9820    +  ncRNA          G-CSF SLDE: Accession: RF00183 - G-CSF factor stem-loop destabilising element (SLDE)
  10517..10984   +  CDS            B (fragment): PORTL_LAMBD - Experimental evidence at protein level: Swiss-Prot protein existence level 1. Forms the portal vertex of the capsid (PubMed:6228056, PubMed:6232391). This portal plays critical roles in head assembly, genome packaging, neck/tail attachment, and genome ejection (Probable). The portal protein multimerizes as a single ring-shaped homododecamer arranged around a central channel (PubMed:6232391). Binds to the terminase subunits to form the packaging machine (PubMed:7799432). From Escherichia phage lambda (Bacteriophage lambda).
  11020..11042   -  protein_bind   lac operator (fragment): The lac repressor binds to the lac operator to inhibit transcription in E. coli. This inhibition can be relieved by adding lactose or isopropyl-β-D-thiogalactopyranoside (IPTG). lac repressor encoded by lacI
  11046..11076   -  promoter       lac promoter: promoter for the E. coli lac operon
  11091..11112   -  protein_bind   CAP binding site: CAP binding activates transcription in the presence of cAMP. E. coli catabolite activator protein
  11125..11217   -  CDS            lacI (fragment): lac repressor; lacI; The lac repressor binds to the lac operator to inhibit transcription in E. coli. This inhibition can be relieved by adding lactose or isopropyl-β-D-thiogalactopyranoside (IPTG).
  11400..11988   -  rep_origin     ori: high-copy-number ColE1/pMB1/pBR322/pUC origin of replication
  12159..13019   -  CDS            AmpR: β-lactamase; bla; confers resistance to ampicillin, carbenicillin, and related antibiotics
>Addgene plasmid #183410 | pPB-Ins-TRE3Gp-KRAB-dCas9-ecDHFR-IRES-GFP-EF1Ap-Puro | addgene full sequence | sequence record 361256 | Addgene NGS Result
ACTCTTCCTTTTTCAATATTATTGAAGCATTTATCAGGGTTATTGTCTCATGAGCGGATACATATTTGAA
TGTATTTAGAAAAATAAACAAATAGGGGTTCCGCGCACATTTCCCCGAAAAGTGCCACCTAAATTGTAAG
CGTTAATATTTTGTTAAAATTCGCGTTAAATTTTTGTTAAATCAGCTCATTTTTTAACCAATAGGCCGAA
ATCGGCAAAATCCCTTATAAATCAAAAGAATAGACCGAGATAGGGT
[37 nt withheld, positions 257-293]
AAAGAACGTGGACTCCAACGTCAAAGG
[49 nt withheld, positions 321-369]
T
[91 nt withheld, positions 371-461]
G
[124 nt withheld, positions 463-586]
CCCATTCGCCATTCAGGCTGCGCAACTGTTGGGAAGGGCGATCGGTGCGGGCCTCTTCGCTATTACGCCA
GCTGGCGAAAGGGGGATGTGCTGCAAGGCGATTAAGTTGGGTAACGCCAGGGTTTTCCCAGTCACGACGT
TGTAAAACGACGGCCAGTGAGCGCGCCTCGTTCATTCACGTTTTTGAACCCGTGGAGGACGGGCAGACTC
GCGGTGCAAATGTGTTTTACAGCGTGATGGAGCAGATGAAGATGCTCGACACGCTGCAGAACACGCAGCT
AGATTAACCCTAGAAAGATAATCATATTGTGACGTACGTTAAAGATAATCATGTGTAAAATTGACGCATG
TGTTTTATCGGTCTGTATATCGAGGTTTATTTATTAATTTGAATAGATATTAAGTTTTATTATATTTACA
CTTACATACTAATAATAAATTCAACAAACAATTTATTTATGTTTATTTATTTATTAAAAAAAACAAAAAC
TCAAAATTTCTTCTATAAAGTAACAAAACTTTTATGAGGGACAGCCCCCCCCCAAAGCCCCCAGGGATGT
AATTACGTCCCTCCCCCGCTAGGGGGCAGCAGCGAGCCGCCCGGGGCTCCGCTCCGGTCCGGCGCTCCCC
CCGCATCCCCGAGCCGGCAGCGTGCGGGGACAGCCCGGGCACGGGGAAGGTGGCACGGGATCGCTTTCCT
CTGAACGCTTCTCGCTGCTCTTTGAGCCTGCAGACACCTGGGGGGATACGGGGAAAAGGCCTCCACGGCC
ACTAGTGCCCTTTCGTCTTCAAGAATTCCTCGAGTTTACTCCCTATCAGTGATAGAGAACGTATGAAGAG
TTTACTCCCTATCAGTGATAGAGAACGTATGCAGACTTTACTCCCTATCAGTGATAGAGAACGTATAAGG
AGTTTACTCCCTATCAGTGATAGAGAACGTATGACCAGTTTACTCCCTATCAGTGATAGAGAACGTATCT
ACAGTTTACTCCCTATCAGTGATAGAGAACGTATATCCAGTTTACTCCCTATCAGTGATAGAGAACGTAT
AAGCTTTAGGCGTGTACGGTGGGCGCCTATAAAAGCAGAGCTCGTTTAGTGAACCGTCAGATCGCCTGGA
GCAATTCCACAACACTTTTGTCTTATACCAACTTTCCGTACCACTTCCTACCCTCGTAAAGGCGGCCGCC
ACCATGGATGCTAAGTCACTAACTGCCTGGTCCCGGACACTGGTGACCTTCAAGGATGTATTTGTGGACT
TCACCAGGGAGGAGTGGAAGCTGCTGGACACTGCTCAGCAGATCGTGTACAGAAATGTGATGCTGGAGAA
CTATAAGAACCTGGTTTCCTTGGGTTATCAGCTTACTAAGCCAGATGTGATCCTCCGGTTGGAGAAGGGA
GAAGAGCCCGGCGGTTCCGGCGGAGGGTCGATGGACAAGAAGTACAGCATCGGCCTGGCCATCGGCACCA
ACTCTGTGGGCTGGGCCGTGATCACCGACGAGTACAAGGTGCCCAGCAAGAAATTCAAGGTGCTGGGCAA
CACCGACCGGCACAGCATCAAGAAGAACCTGATCGGCGCCCTGCTGTTCGACAGCGGAGAAACAGCCGAG
GCCACCCGGCTGAAGAGAACCGCCAGAAGAAGATACACCAGACGGAAGAACCGGATCTGCTATCTGCAAG
AGATCTTCAGCAACGAGATGGCCAAGGTGGACGACAGCTTCTTCCACAGACTGGAAGAGTCCTTCCTGGT
GGAAGAGGATAAGAAGCACGAGCGGCACCCCATCTTCGGCAACATCGTGGACGAGGTGGCCTACCACGAG
AAGTACCCCACCATCTACCACCTGAGAAAGAAACTGGTGGACAGCACCGACAAGGCCGACCTGCGGCTGA
TCTATCTGGCCCTGGCCCACATGATCAAGTTCCGGGGCCACTTCCTGATCGAGGGCGACCTGAACCCCGA
CAACAGCGACGTGGACAAGCTGTTCATCCAGCTGGTGCAGACCTACAACCAGCTGTTCGAGGAAAACCCC
ATCAACGCCAGCGGCGTGGACGCCAAGGCCATCCTGTCTGCCAGACTGAGCAAGAGCAGACGGCTGGAAA
ATCTGATCGCCCAGCTGCCCGGCGAGAAGAAGAATGGCCTGTTCGGCAACCTGATTGCCCTGAGCCTGGG
CCTGACCCCCAACTTCAAGAGCAACTTCGACCTGGCCGAGGATGCCAAACTGCAGCTGAGCAAGGACACC
TACGACGACGACCTGGACAACCTGCTGGCCCAGATCGGCGACCAGTACGCCGACCTGTTTCTGGCCGCCA
AGAACCTGTCCGACGCCATCCTGCTGAGCGACATCCTGAGAGTGAACACCGAGATCACCAAGGCCCCCCT
GAGCGCCTCTATGATCAAGAGATACGACGAGCACCACCAGGACCTGACCCTGCTGAAAGCTCTCGTGCGG
CAGCAGCTGCCTGAGAAGTACAAAGAGATTTTCTTCGACCAGAGCAAGAACGGCTACGCCGGCTACATCG
ATGGCGGAGCCAGCCAGGAAGAGTTCTACAAGTTCATCAAGCCCATCCTGGAAAAGATGGACGGCACCGA
GGAACTGCTCGTGAAGCTGAACAGAGAGGACCTGCTGCGGAAGCAGCGGACCTTCGACAACGGCAGCATC
CCCCACCAGATCCACCTGGGAGAGCTGCACGCCATTCTGCGGCGGCAGGAAGATTTTTACCCATTCCTGA
AGGACAACCGGGAAAAGATCGAGAAGATCCTGACCTTCCGCATCCCCTACTACGTGGGCCCTCTGGCCAG
GGGAAACAGCAGATTCGCCTGGATGACCAGAAAGAGCGAGGAAACCATCACCCCCTGGAACTTCGAGGAA
GTGGTGGACAAGGGCGCCAGCGCCCAGAGCTTCATCGAGCGGATGACCAACTTCGATAAGAACCTGCCCA
ACGAGAAGGTGCTGCCCAAGCACAGCCTGCTGTACGAGTACTTCACCGTGTACAACGAGCTGACCAAAGT
GAAATACGTGACCGAGGGAATGAGAAAGCCCGCCTTCCTGAGCGGCGAGCAGAAAAAAGCCATCGTGGAC
CTGCTGTTCAAGACCAACCGGAAAGTGACCGTGAAGCAGCTGAAAGAGGACTACTTCAAGAAAATCGAGT
GCTTCGACTCCGTGGAAATCTCCGGCGTGGAAGATCGGTTCAACGCCTCCCTGGGCACATACCACGATCT
GCTGAAAATTATCAAGGACAAGGACTTCCTGGACAATGAGGAAAACGAGGACATTCTGGAAGATATCGTG
CTGACCCTGACACTGTTTGAGGACAGAGAGATGATCGAGGAACGGCTGAAAACCTATGCCCACCTGTTCG
ACGACAAAGTGATGAAGCAGCTGAAGCGGCGGAGATACACCGGCTGGGGCAGGCTGAGCCGGAAGCTGAT
CAACGGCATCCGGGACAAGCAGTCCGGCAAGACAATCCTGGATTTCCTGAAGTCCGACGGCTTCGCCAAC
AGAAACTTCATGCAGCTGATCCACGACGACAGCCTGACCTTTAAAGAGGACATCCAGAAAGCCCAGGTGT
CCGGCCAGGGCGATAGCCTGCACGAGCACATTGCCAATCTGGCCGGCAGCCCCGCCATTAAGAAGGGCAT
CCTGCAGACAGTGAAGGTGGTGGACGAGCTCGTGAAAGTGATGGGCCGGCACAAGCCCGAGAACATCGTG
ATCGAAATGGCCAGAGAGAACCAGACCACCCAGAAGGGACAGAAGAACAGCCGCGAGAGAATGAAGCGGA
TCGAAGAGGGCATCAAAGAGCTGGGCAGCCAGATCCTGAAAGAACACCCCGTGGAAAACACCCAGCTGCA
GAACGAGAAGCTGTACCTGTACTACCTGCAGAATGGGCGGGATATGTACGTGGACCAGGAACTGGACATC
AACCGGCTGTCCGACTACGATGTGGACGCTATCGTGCCTCAGAGCTTTCTGAAGGACGACTCCATCGATA
ACAAAGTGCTGACTCGGAGCGACAAGAACCGGGGCAAGAGCGACAACGTGCCCTCCGAAGAGGTCGTGAA
GAAGATGAAGAACTACTGGCGCCAGCTGCTGAATGCCAAGCTGATTACCCAGAGGAAGTTCGACAATCTG
ACCAAGGCCGAGAGAGGCGGCCTGAGCGAACTGGATAAGGCCGGCTTCATCAAGAGACAGCTGGTGGAAA
CCCGGCAGATCACAAAGCACGTGGCACAGATCCTGGACTCCCGGATGAACACTAAGTACGACGAGAACGA
CAAACTGATCCGGGAAGTGAAAGTGATCACCCTGAAGTCCAAGCTGGTGTCCGATTTCCGGAAGGATTTC
CAGTTTTACAAAGTGCGCGAGATCAACAACTACCACCACGCCCACGACGCCTACCTGAACGCCGTCGTGG
GAACCGCCCTGATCAAAAAGTACCCTAAGCTGGAAAGCGAGTTCGTGTACGGCGACTACAAGGTGTACGA
CGTGCGGAAGATGATCGCCAAGAGCGAGCAGGAAATCGGCAAGGCTACCGCCAAGTACTTCTTCTACAGC
AACATCATGAACTTTTTCAAGACCGAGATTACCCTGGCCAACGGCGAGATCCGGAAGCGGCCTCTGATCG
AGACAAACGGCGAAACAGGCGAGATCGTGTGGGATAAGGGCCGGGACTTTGCCACCGTGCGGAAAGTGCT
GTCTATGCCCCAAGTGAATATCGTGAAAAAGACCGAGGTGCAGACAGGCGGCTTCAGCAAAGAGTCTATC
CTGCCCAAGAGGAACAGCGACAAGCTGATCGCCAGAAAGAAGGACTGGGACCCTAAGAAGTACGGCGGCT
TCGACAGCCCCACCGTGGCCTATTCTGTGCTGGTGGTGGCCAAAGTGGAAAAGGGCAAGTCCAAGAAACT
GAAGAGTGTGAAAGAGCTGCTGGGGATCACCATCATGGAAAGAAGCAGCTTCGAGAAGAATCCCATCGAC
TTTCTGGAAGCCAAGGGCTACAAAGAAGTGAAAAAGGACCTGATCATCAAGCTGCCTAAGTACTCCCTGT
TCGAGCTGGAAAACGGCCGGAAGAGAATGCTGGCCTCTGCCGGCGAACTGCAGAAGGGAAACGAACTGGC
CCTGCCCTCCAAATATGTGAACTTCCTGTACCTGGCCAGCCACTATGAGAAGCTGAAGGGCTCCCCCGAG
GATAATGAGCAGAAACAGCTGTTTGTGGAACAGCACAAACACTACCTGGACGAGATCATCGAGCAGATCA
GCGAGTTCTCCAAGAGAGTGATCCTGGCCGACGCTAATCTGGACAAGGTGCTGAGCGCCTACAACAAGCA
CAGAGACAAGCCTATCAGAGAGCAGGCCGAGAATATCATCCACCTGTTTACCCTGACCAATCTGGGAGCC
CCTGCCGCCTTCAAGTACTTTGACACCACCATCGACCGGAAGAGGTACACCAGCACCAAAGAGGTGCTGG
ACGCCACCCTGATCCACCAGAGCATCACCGGCCTGTACGAGACACGGATCGACCTGTCTCAGCTGGGAGG
CGACGCCTATCCCTATGACGTGCCCGATTATGCCAGCCTGGGCAGCGGCTCCCCCAAGAAAAAACGCAAG
GTGGAAGATCCTAAGAAAAAGCGGAAAGTGGGATCCGGGGGAGCAGGAGGCATCAGTCTGATTGCGGCGT
TAGCGGTAGATCACGTTATCGGCATGGAAACCGTCATGCCGTGGAACCTGCCTGCCGATCTCGCCTGGTT
TAAACGCAACACCTTAAATAAACCCGTGATTATGGGCCGCCATACCTGGGAATCAATCGGTCGTCCGTTG
CCAGGACGCAAAAATATTATCCTCAGCAGTCAACCGAGTACGGACGATCGCGTAACGTGGGTGAAGTCGG
TGGATGAAGCCATCGCGGCGTGTGGTGACGTACCAGAAATCATGGTTATTGGCGGCGGTCGCGTTTATGA
ACAGTTCTTGCCAAAAGCGCAAAAACTGTATCTGACGCATATCGACGCAGAAGTGGAAGGCGACACCCAT
TTCCCGGATTACGAGCCGGATGACTGGGAATCGGTATTCAGCGAATTCCACGATGCTGATGCGCAGAACT
CTCACAGCTATTGCTTTGAGATTCTGGAGCGGCGATGAACCGGTCCCCTCTCCCTCCCCCCCCCCTAACG
TTACTGGCCGAAGCCGCTTGGAATAAGGCCGGTGTGCGTTTGTCTATATGTTATTTTCCACCATATTGCC
GTCTTTTGGCAATGTGAGGGCCCGGAAACCTGGCCCTGTCTTCTTGACGAGCATTCCTAGGGGTCTTTCC
CCTCTCGCCAAAGGAATGCAAGGTCTGTTGAATGTCGTGAAGGAAGCAGTTCCTCTGGAAGCTTCTTGAA
GACAAACAACGTCTGTAGCGACCCTTTGCAGGCAGCGGAACCCCCCACCTGGCGACAGGTGCCTCTGCGG
CCAAAAGCCACGTGTATAAGATACACCTGCAAAGGCGGCACAACCCCAGTGCCACGTTGTGAGTTGGATA
GTTGTGGAAAGAGTCAAATGGCTCTCCTCAAGCGTATTCAACAAGGGGCTGAAGGATGCCCAGAAGGTAC
CCCATTGTATGGGATCTGATCTGGGGCCTCGGTACACATGCTTTACATGTGTTTAGTCGAGGTTAAAAAA
ACGTCTAGGCCCCCCGAACCACGGGGACGTGGTTTTCCTTTGAAAAACACGATGATAATATGGCCACAAC
CATGGTGAGCAAGGGCGAGGAGCTGTTCACCGGGGTGGTGCCCATCCTGGTCGAGCTGGACGGCGACGTA
AACGGCCACAAGTTCAGCGTGTCCGGCGAGGGCGAGGGCGATGCCACCTACGGCAAGCTGACCCTGAAGT
TCATCTGCACCACCGGCAAGCTGCCCGTGCCCTGGCCCACCCTCGTGACCACCCTGACCTACGGCGTGCA
GTGCTTCAGCCGCTACCCCGACCACATGAAGCAGCACGACTTCTTCAAGTCCGCCATGCCCGAAGGCTAC
GTCCAGGAGCGCACCATCTTCTTCAAGGACGACGGCAACTACAAGACCCGCGCCGAGGTGAAGTTCGAGG
GCGACACCCTGGTGAACCGCATCGAGCTGAAGGGCATCGACTTCAAGGAGGACGGCAACATCCTGGGGCA
CAAGCTGGAGTACAACTACAACAGCCACAACGTCTATATCATGGCCGACAAGCAGAAGAACGGCATCAAG
GTGAACTTCAAGATCCGCCACAACATCGAGGACGGCAGCGTGCAGCTCGCCGACCACTACCAGCAGAACA
CCCCCATCGGCGACGGCCCCGTGCTGCTGCCCGACAACCACTACCTGAGCACCCAGTCCGCCCTGAGCAA
AGACCCCAACGAGAAGCGCGATCACATGGTCCTGCTGGAGTTCGTGACCGCCGCCGGGATCACTCTCGGC
ATGGACGAGCTGTACAAGTAAGGCCGCTCGATAAGCTTGATCGATGATCTAGAGCTCGCTGATCAGCCTC
GACTGTGCCTTCTAGTTGCCAGCCATCTGTTGTTTGCCCCTCCCCCGTGCCTTCCTTGACCCTGGAAGGT
GCCACTCCCACTGTCCTTTCCTAATAAAATGAGGAAATTGCATCGCATTGTCTGAGTAGGTGTCATTCTA
TTCTGGGGGGTGGGGTGGGGCAGGACAGCAAGGGGGAGGATTGGGAAGACAATAGCAGGCATGCTGGGGA
TGCGGTGGGCTCTATGGACGCGTGGCCGCGAAGGATCTGCGATCGCTCCGGTGCCCGTCAGTGGGCAGAG
CGCACATCGCCCACAGTCCCCGAGAAGTTGGGGGGAGGGGTCGGCAATTGAACGGGTGCCTAGAGAAGGT
GGCGCGGGGTAAACTGGGAAAGTGATGTCGTGTACTGGCTCCGCCTTTTTCCCGAGGGTGGGGGAGAACC
GTATATAAGTGCAGTAGTCGCCGTGAACGTTCTTTTTCGCAACGGGTTTGCCGCCAGAACACAGCTGAAG
CTTCGAGGGGCTCGCATCTCTCCTTCACGCGCCCGCCGCCCTACCTGAGGCCGCCATCCACGCCGGTTGA
GTCGCGTTCTGCCGCCTCCCGCCTGTGGTGCCTCCTGAACTGCGTCCGCCGTCTAGGTAAGTTTAAAGCT
CAGGTCGAGACCGGGCCTTTGTCCGGCGCTCCCTTGGAGCCTACCTAGACTCAGCCGGCTCTCCACGCTT
TGCCTGACCCTGCTTGCTCAACTCTACGTCTTTGTTTCGTTTTCTGTTCTGCGCCGTTACAGATCCAAGC
TGTGACCGGCGCCTACGCTAGATGACCGAGTACAAGCCCACGGTGCGCCTCGCCACCCGCGACGACGTCC
CCAGGGCCGTACGCACCCTCGCCGCCGCGTTCGCCGACTACCCCGCCACGCGCCACACCGTCGATCCGGA
CCGCCACATCGAGCGGGTCACCGAGCTGCAAGAACTCTTCCTCACGCGCGTCGGGCTCGACATCGGCAAG
GTGTGGGTCGCGGACGACGGCGCCGCGGTGGCGGTCTGGACCACGCCGGAGAGCGTCGAAGCGGGGGCGG
TGTTCGCCGAGATCGGCCCGCGCATGGCCGAGTTGAGCGGTTCCCGGCTGGCCGCGCAGCAACAGATGGA
AGGCCTCCTGGCGCCGCACCGGCCCAAGGAGCCCGCGTGGTTCCTGGCCACCGTCGGCGTCTCGCCCGAC
CACCAGGGCAAGGGTCTGGGCAGCGCCGTCGTGCTCCCCGGAGTGGAGGCGGCCGAGCGCGCCGGGGTGC
CCGCCTTCCTGGAGACCTCCGCGCCCCGCAACCTCCCCTTCTACGAGCGGCTCGGCTTCACCGTCACCGC
CGACGTCGAGGTGCCCGAAGGACCGCGCACCTGGTGCATGACCCGCAAGCCCGGTGCCTGAGTCGACAAT
CAACCTCTGGATTACAAAATTTGTGAAAGATTGACTGGTATTCTTAACTATGTTGCTCCTTTTACGCTAT
GTGGATACGCTGCTTTAATGCCTTTGTATCATGCGTTAACTAAACTTGTTTATTGCAGCTTATAATGGTT
ACAAATAAAGCAATAGCATCACAAATTTCACAAATAAAGCATTTTTTTCACTGCATTCTAGTTGTGGTTT
GTCCAAACTCATCAATGTATCTTATCATGTCTGGAATTGACTCAAATGATGTCAATTAGTCTATCAGAAG
CTCATCTGGTCTCCCTTCCGGGGGACAAGACATCCCTGTTTAATATTTAAACAGCAGTGTTCCCAAACTG
GGTTCTTATATCCCTTGCTCTGGTCAACCAGGTTGCAGGGTTTCCTGTCCTCACAGGAACGAAGTCCCTA
AAGAAACAGTGGCAGCCAGGTTTAGCCCCGGAATTGACTGGATTCCTTTTTTAGGGCCCATTGGTATGGC
TTTTTCCCCGTATCCCCCCAGGTGTCTGCAGGCTCAAAGAGCAGCGAGAAGCGTTCAGAGGAAAGCGATC
CCGTGCCACCTTCCCCGTGCCCGGGCTGTCCCCGCACGCTGCCGGCTCGGGGATGCGGGGGGAGCGCCGG
ACCGGAGCGGAGCCCCGGGCGGCTCGCTGCTGCCCCCTAGCGGGGGAGGGACGTAATTACATCCCTGGGG
GCTTTGGGGGGGGGCTGTCCCTGATATCTATAACAAGAAAATATATATATAATAAGTTATCACGTAAGTA
GAACATGAAATAACAATATAATTATCGTATGAGTTAAATCTTAAAAGTCACGTAAAAGATAATCATGCGT
CATTTTGACTCACGCGGTCGTTATAGTTCAAAATCAGTGACACTTACCGCATTGACAAGCACGCCTCACG
GGAGCTCCAAGCGGCGACTGAGATGTCCTAAATGCACAGCGACGGATTCGCGCTATTTAGAAAGAGAGAG
CAATATTTCAAGAATGCATGCGTCAATTTTACGCAGACTATCTTTCTAGGGTTAATCTAGCTGCATCAGG
ATCATATCGTCGGGTCTTTTTTCCGGCTCAGTCATCGCCCAAGCTGGCGCTATCTGGGCATCGGGGAGGA
AGAAGCCCGTGCCTTTTCCCGCGAGGTTGAAGCGGCATGGAAAGAGTTTGCCGAGGATGACTGCTGCTGC
ATTGACGTTGAGCGAAAACGCACGTTTACCATGATGATTCGGGAAGGTGTGGCCATGCACGCCTTTAACG
GTGAACTGTTCGTTCAGGCCACCTGGGATACCAGTTCGTCGCGGCTTTTCCGGACACAGTTCCGGATGGT
CAGCCCGAAGCGCATCAGCAACCCGAACAATACCGGCGACAGCCGGAACTGCCGTGCCGGTGTGCAGATT
AATGACAGCGGTGCGGCGCTGGGATATTACGTCAGCGAGGACGGGTATCCTGGCTGGATGCCGCAGAAAT
GGACATGGATACCCCGTGAGTTACCCGGCGGGCGCGCTTGGCGTAATCATGGTCATAGCTGTTTCCTGTG
TGAAATTGTTATCCGCTCACAATTCCACACAACATACGAGCCGGAAGCATAAAGTGTAAAGCCTGGGGTG
CCTAATGAGTGAGCTAACTCACATTAATTGCGTTGCGCTCACTGCCCGCTTTCCAGTCGGGAAACCTGTC
GTGCCAGCTGCATTAATGAATCGGCCAACGCGCGGGGAGAGGCGGTTTGCGTATTGGGCGCTCTTCCGCT
TCCTCGCTCACTGACTCGCTGCGCTCGGTCGTTCGGCTGCGGCGAGCGGTATCAGCTCACTCAAAGGCGG
TAATACGGTTATCCACAGAATCAGGGGATAACGCAGGAAAGAACATGTGAGCAAAAGGCCAGCAAAAGGC
CAGGAACCGTAAAAAGGCCGCGTTGCTGGCGTTTTTCCATAGGCTCCGCCCCCCTGACGAGCATCACAAA
AATCGACGCTCAAGTCAGAGGTGGCGAAACCCGACAGGACTATAAAGATACCAGGCGTTTCCCCCTGGAA
GCTCCCTCGTGCGCTCTCCTGTTCCGACCCTGCCGCTTACCGGATACCTGTCCGCCTTTCTCCCTTCGGG
AAGCGTGGCGCTTTCTCATAGCTCACGCTGTAGGTATCTCAGTTCGGTGTAGGTCGTTCGCTCCAAGCTG
GGCTGTGTGCACGAACCCCCCGTTCAGCCCGACCGCTGCGCCTTATCCGGTAACTATCGTCTTGAGTCCA
ACCCGGTAAGACACGACTTATCGCCACTGGCAGCAGCCACTGGTAACAGGATTAGCAGAGCGAGGTATGT
AGGCGGTGCTACAGAGTTCTTGAAGTGGTGGCCTAACTACGGCTACACTAGAAGAACAGTATTTGGTATC
TGCGCTCTGCTGAAGCCAGTTACCTTCGGAAAAAGAGTTGGTAGCTCTTGATCCGGCAAACAAACCACCG
CTGGTAGCGGTGGTTTTTTTGTTTGCAAGCAGCAGATTACGCGCAGAAAAAAAGGATCTCAAGAAGATCC
TTTGATCTTTTCTACGGGGTCTGACGCTCAGTGGAACGAAAACTCACGTTAAGGGATTTTGGTCATGAGA
TTATCAAAAAGGATCTTCACCTAGATCCTTTTAAATTAAAAATGAAGTTTTAAATCAATCTAAAGTATAT
ATGAGTAAACTTGGTCTGACAGTTACCAATGCTTAATCAGTGAGGCACCTATCTCAGCGATCTGTCTATT
TCGTTCATCCATAGTTGCCTGACTCCCCGTCGTGTAGATAACTACGATACGGGAGGGCTTACCATCTGGC
CCCAGTGCTGCAATGATACCGCGAGACCCACGCTCACCGGCTCCAGATTTATCAGCAATAAACCAGCCAG
CCGGAAGGGCCGAGCGCAGAAGTGGTCCTGCAACTTTATCCGCCTCCATCCAGTCTATTAATTGTTGCCG
GGAAGCTAGAGTAAGTAGTTCGCCAGTTAATAGTTTGCGCAACGTTGTTGCCATTGCTACAGGCATCGTG
GTGTCACGCTCGTCGTTTGGTATGGCTTCATTCAGCTCCGGTTCCCAACGATCAAGGCGAGTTACATGAT
CCCCCATGTTGTGCAAAAAAGCGGTTAGCTCCTTCGGTCCTCCGATCGTTGTCAGAAGTAAGTTGGCCGC
AGTGTTATCACTCATGGTTATGGCAGCACTGCATAATTCTCTTACTGTCATGCCATCCGTAAGATGCTTT
TCTGTGACTGGTGAGTACTCAACCAAGTCATTCTGAGAATAGTGTATGCGGCGACCGAGTTGCTCTTGCC
CGGCGTCAATACGGGATAATACCGCGCCACATAGCAGAACTTTAAAAGTGCTCATCATTGGAAAACGTTC
TTCGGGGCGAAAACTCTCAAGGATCTTACCGCTGTTGAGATCCAGTTCGATGTAACCCACTCGTGCACCC
AACTGATCTTCAGCATCTTTTACTTTCACCAGCGTTTCTGGGTGAGCAAAAACAGGAAGGCAAAATGCCG
CAAAAAAGGGAATAAGGGCGACACGGAAATGTTGAATACTCAT
